>Addgene plasmid #222192 | pET20b-mPTER-H26F | addgene full sequence | sequence record 448456 | Addgene NGS Result
TGGCGAATGGG
[124 nt withheld, positions 12-135]
C
[91 nt withheld, positions 137-227]
A
[49 nt withheld, positions 229-277]
CCTTTGACGTTGGAGTCCACGTTCTTT
[37 nt withheld, positions 305-341]
ACCCTATCTCGGTCTATTCTTTTGATTTATAAGGGATTTTGCCGATTTCGGCCTATTGGTTAAAAAATGA
GCTGATTTAACAAAAATTTAACGCGAATTTTAACAAAATATTAACGCTTACAATTTAGGTGGCACTTTTC
GGGGAAATGTGCGCGGAACCCCTATTTGTTTATTTTTCTAAATACATTCAAATATGTATCCGCTCATGAG
ACAATAACCCTGATAAATGCTTCAATAATATTGAAAAAGGAAGAGTATGAGTATTCAACATTTCCGTGTC
GCCCTTATTCCCTTTTTTGCGGCATTTTGCCTTCCTGTTTTTGCTCACCCAGAAACGCTGGTGAAAGTAA
AAGATGCTGAAGATCAGTTGGGTGCACGAGTGGGTTACATCGAACTGGATCTCAACAGCGGTAAGATCCT
TGAGAGTTTTCGCCCCGAAGAACGTTTTCCAATGATGAGCACTTTTAAAGTTCTGCTATGTGGCGCGGTA
TTATCCCGTATTGACGCCGGGCAAGAGCAACTCGGTCGCCGCATACACTATTCTCAGAATGACTTGGTTG
AGTACTCACCAGTCACAGAAAAGCATCTTACGGATGGCATGACAGTAAGAGAATTATGCAGTGCTGCCAT
AACCATGAGTGATAACACTGCGGCCAACTTACTTCTGACAACGATCGGAGGACCGAAGGAGCTAACCGCT
TTTTTGCACAACATGGGGGATCATGTAACTCGCCTTGATCGTTGGGAACCGGAGCTGAATGAAGCCATAC
CAAACGACGAGCGTGACACCACGATGCCTGCAGCAATGGCAACAACGTTGCGCAAACTATTAACTGGCGA
ACTACTTACTCTAGCTTCCCGGCAACAATTAATAGACTGGATGGAGGCGGATAAAGTTGCAGGACCACTT
CTGCGCTCGGCCCTTCCGGCTGGCTGGTTTATTGCTGATAAATCTGGAGCCGGTGAGCGTGGGTCTCGCG
GTATCATTGCAGCACTGGGGCCAGATGGTAAGCCCTCCCGTATCGTAGTTATCTACACGACGGGGAGTCA
GGCAACTATGGATGAACGAAATAGACAGATCGCTGAGATAGGTGCCTCACTGATTAAGCATTGGTAACTG
TCAGACCAAGTTTACTCATATATACTTTAGATTGATTTAAAACTTCATTTTTAATTTAAAAGGATCTAGG
TGAAGATCCTTTTTGATAATCTCATGACCAAAATCCCTTAACGTGAGTTTTCGTTCCACTGAGCGTCAGA
CCCCGTAGAAAAGATCAAAGGATCTTCTTGAGATCCTTTTTTTCTGCGCGTAATCTGCTGCTTGCAAACA
AAAAAACCACCGCTACCAGCGGTGGTTTGTTTGCCGGATCAAGAGCTACCAACTCTTTTTCCGAAGGTAA
CTGGCTTCAGCAGAGCGCAGATACCAAATACTGTCCTTCTAGTGTAGCCGTAGTTAGGCCACCACTTCAA
GAACTCTGTAGCACCGCCTACATACCTCGCTCTGCTAATCCTGTTACCAGTGGCTGCTGCCAGTGGCGAT
AAGTCGTGTCTTACCGGGTTGGACTCAAGACGATAGTTACCGGATAAGGCGCAGCGGTCGGGCTGAACGG
GGGGTTCGTGCACACAGCCCAGCTTGGAGCGAACGACCTACACCGAACTGAGATACCTACAGCGTGAGCT
ATGAGAAAGCGCCACGCTTCCCGAAGGGAGAAAGGCGGACAGGTATCCGGTAAGCGGCAGGGTCGGAACA
GGAGAGCGCACGAGGTAGCTTCCAGGGGGAAACGCCTGGTATCTTTATAGTCCTGTCGGGTTTCGCCACC
TCTGACTTGAGCGTCGATTTTTGTGATGCTCGTCAGGGGGGCGGAGCCTATGGAAAAACGCCAGCAACGC
GGCCTTTTTACGGTTCCTGGCCTTTTGCTGGCCTTTTGCTCACATGTTCTTTCCTGCGTTATCCCCTGAT
TCTGTGGATAACCGTATTACCGCCTTTGAGTGAGCTGATACCGCTCGCCGCAGCCGAACGACCGAGCGCA
GCGAGTCAGTGAGCGAGGAAGCGGAAGAGCGCCTGATGCGGTATTTTCTCCTTACGCATCTGTGCGGTAT
TTCACACCGCAATGGTGCACTCTCAGTACAATCTGCTCTGATGCCGCATAGTTAAGCCAGTATACACTCC
GCTATCGCTACGTGACTGGGTCATGGCTGCGCCCCGACACCCGCCAACACCCGCTGACGCGCCCTGACGG
GCTTGTCTGCTCCCGGCATCCGCTTACAGACAAGCTGTGACCGTCTCCGGGAGCTGCATGTGTCAGAGGT
TTTCACCGTCATCACCGAAACGCGCGAGGCAGCTGCGGTAAAGCTCATCAGCGTGGTCGTGAAGCGATTC
ACAGATGTCTGCCTGTTCATCCGCGTCCAGCTCGTTGAGTTTCTCCAGAAGCGTTAATGTCTGGCTTCTG
ATAAAGCGGGCCATGTTAAGGGCGGTTTTTTCCTGTTTGGTCACTGATGCCTCCGTGTAAGGGGGATTTC
TGTTCATGGGGGTAATGATACCGATGAAACGAGAGAGGATGCTCACGATACGGGTTACTGATGATGAACA
TGCCCGGTTACTGGAACGTTGTGAGGGTAAACAACTGGCGGTATGGATGCGGCGGGACCAGAGAAAAATC
ACTCAGGGTCAATGCCAGCGCTTCGTTAATACAGATGTAGGTGTTCCACAGGGTAGCCAGCAGCATCCTG
CGATGCAGATCCGGAACATAATGGTGCAGGGCGCTGACTTCCGCGTTTCCAGACTTTACGAAACACGGAA
ACCGAAGACCATTCATGTTGTTGCTCAGGTCGCAGACGTTTTGCAGCAGCAGTCGCTTCACGTTCGCTCG
CGTATCGGTGATTCATTCTGCTAACCAGTAAGGCAACCCCGCCAGCCTAGCCGGGTCCTCAACGACAGGA
GCACGATCATGCGCACCCGTGGCCAGGACCCAACGCTGCCCGAGATCTCGATCCCGCGAAATTAATACGA
CTCACTATAGGGAGACCACAACGGTTTCCCTCTAGAAATAATTTTGTTTAACTTTAAGAAGGAGATATAC
ATATGTGGAGTCATCCTCAGTTCGAGAAAGGATCCTCGAGCCTTAGTGGCAAAGTGCAAACCGTGCTTGG
CCTTGTCGAACCTTCTCAATTAGGCCGCACTCTGACTTTTGAGCATTTGACTATGACCTTTGACAGCTTT
TATTGTCCTCCGCCGCCGTGCCACGAAGTAACTAGCAAAGAGCCGATCATGATGAAGAACTTGTTCTGGA
TTCAAAAAAACCCTTATTCCCACCGCGAGAATTTGCAGTTAAATCAGGAGGTAGGGGCAATCCGTGAGGA
GCTTTTATACTTCAAAGCTAAGGGTGGTGGAGCCTTGGTAGAGAATACTACGACCGGTCTGTCTCGCGAC
GTCCATACTCTTAAGTGGTTAGCAGAACAGACCGGAGTACATATTATCGCAGGCGCGGGCTTCTACGTGG
ATGCGACACATTCGGCAGCCACGCGCGCAATGTCGGTTGAGCAGTTAACGGATGTGCTTATTAATGAAAT
CCTGCATGGTGCTGATGGAACCAGCATCAAATGCGGGGTCATCGGCGAAATCGGATGTAGCTGGCCGTTG
ACCGATTCTGAGCGTAAAATCCTTGAGGCTACAGCGCACGCGCAAGCCCAATTAGGATGTCCGGTTATTA
TCCACCCGGGCCGCAATCCCGGCGCACCGTTCCAGATTATTCGTATTTTGCAAGAAGCAGGGGCAGACAT
TAGCAAAACGGTTATGTCTCACTTAGACCGCACCATCTTCGATAAGAAAGAGCTTTTAGAGTTTGCACAG
CTGGGATGCTACCTTGAGTACGATCTTTTCGGGACAGAGTTATTGAATTACCAGTTATCCCCGGATATTG
ATATGCCCGATGACAATAAACGTATTCGCCGTGTTCACTTTCTTGTCGACGAGGGGTATGAGGACCGTAT
CTTGATGGCGCACGACATCCACACGAAGCACCGTTTGATGAAGTATGGTGGACATGGGTACTCGCATATC
TTAACAAATATCGTGCCTAAAATGTTGTTGCGTGGATTGACAGAGCGCGTGTTGGATAAAATCCTGATTG
AGAACCCAAAACAGTGGCTTACCTTCAAGGCGGCCGCACTCGAGCACCACCACCACCACCACTGAGATCC
GGCTGCTAACAAAGCCCGAAAGGAAGCTGAGTTGGCTGCTGCCACCGCTGAGCAATAACTAGCATAACCC
CTTGGGGCCTCTAAACGGGTCTTGAGGGGTTTTTTGCTGAAAGGAGGAACTATATCCGGAT
Features (pLannotate 1.2.2; 13 found; start..end, strand, type, name):
     12..440     +  rep_origin     f1 ori (sequence partly withheld): f1 bacteriophage origin of replication; arrow indicates direction of (+) strand synthesis
    493..597     +  promoter       AmpR promoter: bla
    598..1458    +  CDS            AmpR: β-lactamase; bla; confers resistance to ampicillin, carbenicillin, and related antibiotics
   1629..2217    +  rep_origin     ori: high-copy-number ColE1/pMB1/pBR322/pUC origin of replication
   2403..2542    -  misc_feature   bom: basis of mobility region from pBR322
   2644..2835    -  CDS            rop: Rop protein, which maintains plasmids at low copy number; rop
   2852..3232    +  CDS            YPB1_ECOLX: Protein predicted: Swiss-Prot protein existence level 4. From Escherichia coli.
   3344..3362    +  promoter       T7 promoter: promoter for bacteriophage T7 RNA polymerase
   3394..3416    +  RBS            RBS: efficient ribosome binding site from bacteriophage T7 gene 10 (Olins and Rangwala, 1989)
   3457..4500    +  CDS            Pter: PTER_MOUSE - Experimental evidence at protein level: Swiss-Prot protein existence level 1. From Mus musculus (Mouse).
   4516..4533    +  CDS            9xHis (fragment): 9xHis affinity tag
   4543..4592    +  CDS            SET1 (fragment): solubility-enhancement tag derived from T7 phage gene 10B
   4600..4647    +  terminator     T7 terminator: transcription terminator for bacteriophage T7 RNA polymerase
