>Addgene plasmid #222192 | pET20b-mPTER-H26F Sequencing Result | analyzer sequence | sequence record 442843
ATTTGTTTATTTTTCTAAATACATTCAAATATGTATCCGCTCATGAGACAATAACCCTGATAAATGCTTC
AATAATATTGAAAAAGGAAGAGTATGAGTATTCAACATTTCCGTGTCGCCCTTATTCCCTTTTTTGCGGC
ATTTTGCCTTCCTGTTTTTGCTCACCCAGAAACGCTGGTGAAAGTAAAAGATGCTGAAGATCAGTTGGGT
GCACGAGTGGGTTACATCGAACTGGATCTCAACAGCGGTAAGATCCTTGAGAGTTTTCGCCCCGAAGAAC
GTTTTCCAATGATGAGCACTTTTAAAGTTCTGCTATGTGGCGCGGTATTATCCCGTATTGACGCCGGGCA
AGAGCAACTCGGTCGCCGCATACACTATTCTCAGAATGACTTGGTTGAGTACTCACCAGTCACAGAAAAG
CATCTTACGGATGGCATGACAGTAAGAGAATTATGCAGTGCTGCCATAACCATGAGTGATAACACTGCGG
CCAACTTACTTCTGACAACGATCGGAGGACCGAAGGAGCTAACCGCTTTTTTGCACAACATGGGGGATCA
TGTAACTCGCCTTGATCGTTGGGAACCGGAGCTGAATGAAGCCATACCAAACGACGAGCGTGACACCACG
ATGCCTGCAGCAATGGCAACAACGTTGCGCAAACTATTAACTGGCGAACTACTTACTCTAGCTTCCCGGC
AACAATTAATAGACTGGATGGAGGCGGATAAAGTTGCAGGACCACTTCTGCGCTCGGCCCTTCCGGCTGG
CTGGTTTATTGCTGATAAATCTGGAGCCGGTGAGCGTGGGTCTCGCGGTATCATTGCAGCACTGGGGCCA
GATGGTAAGCCCTCCCGTATCGTAGTTATCTACACGACGGGGAGTCAGGCAACTATGGATGAACGAAATA
GACAGATCGCTGAGATAGGTGCCTCACTGATTAAGCATTGGTAACTGTCAGACCAAGTTTACTCATATAT
ACTTTAGATTGATTTAAAACTTCATTTTTAATTTAAAAGGATCTAGGTGAAGATCCTTTTTGATAATCTC
ATGACCAAAATCCCTTAACGTGAGTTTTCGTTCCACTGAGCGTCAGACCCCGTAGAAAAGATCAAAGGAT
CTTCTTGAGATCCTTTTTTTCTGCGCGTAATCTGCTGCTTGCAAACAAAAAAACCACCGCTACCAGCGGT
GGTTTGTTTGCCGGATCAAGAGCTACCAACTCTTTTTCCGAAGGTAACTGGCTTCAGCAGAGCGCAGATA
CCAAATACTGTCCTTCTAGTGTAGCCGTAGTTAGGCCACCACTTCAAGAACTCTGTAGCACCGCCTACAT
ACCTCGCTCTGCTAATCCTGTTACCAGTGGCTGCTGCCAGTGGCGATAAGTCGTGTCTTACCGGGTTGGA
CTCAAGACGATAGTTACCGGATAAGGCGCAGCGGTCGGGCTGAACGGGGGGTTCGTGCACACAGCCCAGC
TTGGAGCGAACGACCTACACCGAACTGAGATACCTACAGCGTGAGCTATGAGAAAGCGCCACGCTTCCCG
AAGGGAGAAAGGCGGACAGGTATCCGGTAAGCGGCAGGGTCGGAACAGGAGAGCGCACGAGGGAGCTTCC
AGGGGGAAACGCCTGGTATCTTTATAGTCCTGTCGGGTTTCGCCACCTCTGACTTGAGCGTCGATTTTTG
TGATGCTCGTCAGGGGGGCGGAGCCTATGGAAAAACGCCAGCAACGCGGCCTTTTTACGGTTCCTGGCCT
TTTGCTGGCCTTTTGCTCACATGTTCTTTCCTGCGTTATCCCCTGATTCTGTGGATAACCGTATTACCGC
CTTTGAGTGAGCTGATACCGCTCGCCGCAGCCGAACGACCGAGCGCAGCGAGTCAGTGAGCGAGGAAGCG
GAAGAGCGCCTGATGCGGTATTTTCTCCTTACGCATCTGTGCGGTATTTCACACCGCAATGGTGCACTCT
CAGTACAATCTGCTCTGATGCCGCATAGTTAAGCCAGTATACACTCCGCTATCGCTACGTGACTGGGTCA
TGGCTGCGCCCCGACACCCGCCAACACCCGCTGACGCGCCCTGACGGGCTTGTCTGCTCCCGGCATCCGC
TTACAGACAAGCTGTGACCGTCTCCGGGAGCTGCATGTGTCAGAGGTTTTCACCGTCATCACCGAAACGC
GCGAGGCAGCTGCGGTAAAGCTCATCAGCGTGGTCGTGAAGCGATTCACAGATGTCTGCCTGTTCATCCG
CGTCCAGCTCGTTGAGTTTCTCCAGAAGCGTTAATGTCTGGCTTCTGATAAAGCGGGCCATGTTAAGGGC
GGTTTTTTCCTGTTTGGTCACTGATGCCTCCGTGTAAGGGGGATTTCTGTTCATGGGGGTAATGATACCG
ATGAAACGAGAGAGGATGCTCACGATACGGGTTACTGATGATGAACATGCCCGGTTACTGGAACGTTGTG
AGGGTAAACAACTGGCGGTATGGATGCGGCGGGACCAGAGAAAAATCACTCAGGGTCAATGCCAGCGCTT
CGTTAATACAGATGTAGGTGTTCCACAGGGTAGCCAGCAGCATCCTGCGATGCAGATCCGGAACATAATG
GTGCAGGGCGCTGACTTCCGCGTTTCCAGACTTTACGAAACACGGAAACCGAAGACCATTCATGTTGTTG
CTCAGGTCGCAGACGTTTTGCAGCAGCAGTCGCTTCACGTTCGCTCGCGTATCGGTGATTCATTCTGCTA
ACCAGTAAGGCAACCCCGCCAGCCTAGCCGGGTCCTCAACGACAGGAGCACGATCATGCGCACCCGTGGC
CAGGACCCAACGCTGCCCGAGATCTCGATCCCGCGAAATTAATACTTTCTTGTCGACGAGGGGTATGAGG
ACCGTATCTTGATGGCGCACGACATCCACACGAAGCACCGTTTGATGAAGTATGGTGGACATGGGTACTC
GCATATCTTAACAAATATCGTGCCTAAAATGTTGTTGCGTGGATTGACAGAGCGCGTGTTGGATAAAATC
CTGATTGAGAACCCAAAACAGTGGCTTACCTTCAAGGCGGCCGCACTCGAGCACCACCACCACCACCACT
GAGATCCGGCTGCTAACAAAGCCCGAAAGGAAGCTGAGTTGGCTGCTGCCACCGCTGAGCAATAACTAGC
ATAACCCCTTGGGGCCTCTAAACGGGTCTTGAGGGGTTTTTTGCTGAAAGGAGGAACTATATCCGGATTG
GCGAATGGG
[124 nt withheld, positions 3230-3353]
C
[91 nt withheld, positions 3355-3445]
A
[49 nt withheld, positions 3447-3495]
CCTTTGACGTTGGAGTCCACGTTCTTT
[37 nt withheld, positions 3523-3559]
ACCCTATCTCGGTCTATTCTTTTGATTTATAAGGGATTTTGCCGATTTCGGCCTATTGGTTAAAAAATGA
GCTGATTTAACAAAAATTTAACGCGAATTTTAACAAAATATTAACGCTTACAATTTAGGTGGCACTTTTC
GGGGAAATGTGCGCGGAACCCCT
Features (pLannotate 1.2.2; 11 found; start..end, strand, type, name):
     94..954     +  CDS            AmpR: β-lactamase; bla; confers resistance to ampicillin, carbenicillin, and related antibiotics
   1125..1713    +  rep_origin     ori: high-copy-number ColE1/pMB1/pBR322/pUC origin of replication
   1899..2038    -  misc_feature   bom: basis of mobility region from pBR322
   2140..2331    -  CDS            rop: Rop protein, which maintains plasmids at low copy number; rop
   2348..2728    +  CDS            YPB1_ECOLX: Protein predicted: Swiss-Prot protein existence level 4. From Escherichia coli.
   2816..3046    +  CDS            Pter (fragment): PTER_MOUSE - Experimental evidence at protein level: Swiss-Prot protein existence level 1. From Mus musculus (Mouse).
   3062..3079    +  CDS            9xHis (fragment): 9xHis affinity tag
   3089..3138    +  CDS            SET1 (fragment): solubility-enhancement tag derived from T7 phage gene 10B
   3146..3193    +  terminator     T7 terminator: transcription terminator for bacteriophage T7 RNA polymerase
   3230..3658    +  rep_origin     f1 ori (sequence partly withheld): f1 bacteriophage origin of replication; arrow indicates direction of (+) strand synthesis
   3711..93      +  promoter       AmpR promoter (across the origin): bla
