[The description below was written by a language model from this plasmid's Addgene catalogue record and pLannotate feature annotations shown in this document.]
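Description:
pET20b-mPTER-H26F is a bacterial expression plasmid built on the pET-20b backbone for producing a point mutant of mouse PTER (phosphotriesterase-related protein) in E. coli. It is propagated through a ColE1/pMB1-type origin and selected with ampicillin via the bla (β-lactamase) gene and its own promoter. The backbone also carries the pBR322 bom mobilisation region, a rop annotation, and an f1 phage origin that permits single-stranded DNA production. The catalogue lists the plasmid as high copy, although rop is normally associated with lower copy number. The record indicates a cloning strain for maintenance and BL21 for protein expression, which fits the need for a host that supplies T7 RNA polymerase.

The expression cassette consists of a T7 promoter, the T7 gene 10 ribosome binding site, the Pter coding sequence and a T7 terminator. The 1113 bp insert was cloned between NdeI and NotI and carries the H26F substitution. It has an N-terminal Strep tag supplied with the insert, which likely occupies the unannotated stretch between the RBS and the Pter match. A C-terminal 6xHis tag comes from the backbone and is detected by the annotation software as a fragment of a longer His tag. The short "SET1" hit just before the terminator is probably residual T7 gene 10-derived vector sequence rather than a functional fusion.

The two tags allow affinity purification of the recombinant protein. The record does not state the functional consequence of H26F, but the associated study concerns a PTER-dependent pathway of taurine metabolism. The second, shorter feature table comes from a partial sequencing result that lacks the promoter region and most of the Pter sequence, and is otherwise consistent with the full 4,672 nt record.
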