Addgene plasmid #222192: pET20b-mPTER-H26F
Purpose: Bacterial expression of mouse PTER-H26F protein
Depositing lab: Jonathan Long. Depositing organization: Stanford University. Publication: A PTER-dependent pathway of taurine metabolism linked to energy balance. Wei W, Lyu X, Markhard AL, Fu S, Mardjuki RE, Cavanagh PE, Zeng X, Rajniak J, Lu N, Xiao S, Zhao M, Moya-Garzon MD, Truong SD, Chou JC, Wat LW, Chidambaranathan-Reghupaty S, Coassolo L, Xu D, Shen F, Huang W, Ramirez CB, Jang C, Svensson KJ, Fischbach MA, Long JZ. bioRxiv [Preprint]. 2024 Mar 22:2024.03.21.586194. doi: 10.1101/2024.03.21.586194. PubMed 38562797.
Backbone
  Vector backbone: pET-20b
  Vector type: Bacterial Expression
Growth in bacteria
  Bacterial resistance: Ampicillin, 100 μg/mL
  Growth temperature: 37°C
  Growth strain: DH5alpha
  Growth instructions: E. coli BL21 should be used for protein expression.
  Copy number: High Copy
Gene/Insert
  Gene/Insert name: PTER
  Species: M. musculus (mouse)
  Insert size (bp): 1113
  Mutation: H26F
  Entrez Gene: Pter (a.k.a. Mpr56-1)
  Tag / fusion protein: Strep (N terminal on insert); 6xHis (C terminal on backbone)
  Cloning method: Restriction Enzyme; 5′ cloning site NdeI (unknown if destroyed); 3′ cloning site NotI (unknown if destroyed)
Terms and licenses: Academic/Nonprofit Terms; Industry Terms: Not Available to Industry
Depositor comments: Please visit https://doi.org/10.1101/2024.03.21.586194 for bioRxiv preprint.
How to cite: pET20b-mPTER-H26F was a gift from Jonathan Long (Addgene plasmid # 222192 ; http://n2t.net/addgene:222192 ; RRID:Addgene_222192)
